>Addgene plasmid #189005 | pLenti EF1a GFP-mCherry-mPlin1 | addgene full sequence | sequence record 371292 | Addgene NGS Result
AGGTGGCACTTTTCGGGGAAATGTGCGCGGAACCCCTATTTGTTTATTTTTCTAAATACATTCAAATATG
TATCCGCTCATGAGACAATAACCCTGATAAATGCTTCAATAATATTGAAAAAGGAAGAGTATGAGTATTC
AACATTTCCGTGTCGCCCTTATTCCCTTTTTTGCGGCATTTTGCCTTCCTGTTTTTGCTCACCCAGAAAC
GCTGGTGAAAGTAAAAGATGCTGAAGATCAGTTGGGTGCACGAGTGGGTTACATCGAACTGGATCTCAAC
AGCGGTAAGATCCTTGAGAGTTTTCGCCCCGAAGAACGTTTTCCAATGATGAGCACTTTTAAAGTTCTGC
TATGTGGCGCGGTATTATCCCGTATTGACGCCGGGCAAGAGCAACTCGGTCGCCGCATACACTATTCTCA
GAATGACTTGGTTGAGTACTCACCAGTCACAGAAAAGCATCTTACGGATGGCATGACAGTAAGAGAATTA
TGCAGTGCTGCCATAACCATGAGTGATAACACTGCGGCCAACTTACTTCTGACAACGATCGGAGGACCGA
AGGAGCTAACCGCTTTTTTGCACAACATGGGGGATCATGTAACTCGCCTTGATCGTTGGGAACCGGAGCT
GAATGAAGCCATACCAAACGACGAGCGTGACACCACGATGCCTGTAGCAATGGCAACAACGTTGCGCAAA
CTATTAACTGGCGAACTACTTACTCTAGCTTCCCGGCAACAATTAATAGACTGGATGGAGGCGGATAAAG
TTGCAGGACCACTTCTGCGCTCGGCCCTTCCGGCTGGCTGGTTTATTGCTGATAAATCTGGAGCCGGTGA
GCGTGGGTCTCGCGGTATCATTGCAGCACTGGGGCCAGATGGTAAGCCCTCCCGTATCGTAGTTATCTAC
ACGACGGGGAGTCAGGCAACTATGGATGAACGAAATAGACAGATCGCTGAGATAGGTGCCTCACTGATTA
AGCATTGGTAACTGTCAGACCAAGTTTACTCATATATACTTTAGATTGATTTAAAACTTCATTTTTAATT
TAAAAGGATCTAGGTGAAGATCCTTTTTGATAATCTCATGACCAAAATCCCTTAACGTGAGTTTTCGTTC
CACTGAGCGTCAGACCCCGTAGAAAAGATCAAAGGATCTTCTTGAGATCCTTTTTTTCTGCGCGTAATCT
GCTGCTTGCAAACAAAAAAACCACCGCTACCAGCGGTGGTTTGTTTGCCGGATCAAGAGCTACCAACTCT
TTTTCCGAAGGTAACTGGCTTCAGCAGAGCGCAGATACCAAATACTGTTCTTCTAGTGTAGCCGTAGTTA
GGCCACCACTTCAAGAACTCTGTAGCACCGCCTACATACCTCGCTCTGCTAATCCTGTTACCAGTGGCTG
CTGCCAGTGGCGATAAGTCGTGTCTTACCGGGTTGGACTCAAGACGATAGTTACCGGATAAGGCGCAGCG
GTCGGGCTGAACGGGGGGTTCGTGCACACAGCCCAGCTTGGAGCGAACGACCTACACCGAACTGAGATAC
CTACAGCGTGAGCTATGAGAAAGCGCCACGCTTCCCGAAGGGAGAAAGGCGGACAGGTATCCGGTAAGCG
GCAGGGTCGGAACAGGAGAGCGCACGAGGGAGCTTCCAGGGGGAAACGCCTGGTATCTTTATAGTCCTGT
CGGGTTTCGCCACCTCTGACTTGAGCGTCGATTTTTGTGATGCTCGTCAGGGGGGCGGAGCCTATGGAAA
AACGCCAGCAACGCGGCCTTTTTACGGTTCCTGGCCTTTTGCTGGCCTTTTGCTCACATGTTCTTTCCTG
CGTTATCCCCTGATTCTGTGGATAACCGTATTACCGCCTTTGAGTGAGCTGATACCGCTCGCCGCAGCCG
AACGACCGAGCGCAGCGAGTCAGTGAGCGAGGAAGCGGAAGAGCGCCCAATACGCAAACCGCCTCTCCCC
GCGCGTTGGCCGATTCATTAATGCAGCTGGCACGACAGGTTTCCCGACTGGAAAGCGGGCAGTGAGCGCA
ACGCAATTAATGTGAGTTAGCTCACTCATTAGGCACCCCAGGCTTTACACTTTATGCTTCCGGCTCGTAT
GTTGTGTGGAATTGTGAGCGGATAACAATTTCACACAGGAAACAGCTATGACCATGATTACGCCAAGCGC
GCAATTAACCCTCACTAAAGGGAACAAAAGCTGGAGCTGCAAGCTTAATGTAGTCTTATGCAATACTCTT
GTAGTCTTGCAACATGGTAACGATGAGTTAGCAACATGCCTTACAAGGAGAGAAAAAGCACCGTGCATGC
CGATTGGTGGAAGTAAGGTGGTACGATCGTGCCTTATTAGGAAGGCAACAGACGGGTCTGACATGGATTG
GACGAACCACTGAATTGCCGCATTGCAGAGATATTGTATTTAAGTGCCTAGCTCGATACATAAACGGGTC
TCTCTGGTTAGACCAGATCTGAGCCTGGGAGCTCTCTGGCTAACTAGGGAACCCACTGCTTAAGCCTCAA
TAAAGCTTGCCTTGAGTGCTTCAAGTAGTGTGTGCCCGTCTGTTGTGTGACTCTGGTAACTAGAGATCCC
TCAGACCCTTTTAGTCAGTGTGGAAAATCTCTAGCAGTGGCGCCCGAACAGGGACTTGAAAGCGAAAGGG
AAACCAGAGGAGCTCTCTCGACGCAGGACTCGGCTTGCTGAAGCGCGCACGGCAAGAGGCGAGGGGCGGC
GACTGGTGAGTACGCCAAAAATTTTGACTAGCGGAGGCTAGAAGGAGAGAGATGGGTGCGAGAGCGTCAG
TATTAAGCGGGGGAGAATTAGATCGCGATGGGAAAAAATTCGGTTAAGGCCAGGGGGAAAGAAAAAATAT
AAATTAAAACATATAGTATGGGCAAGCAGGGAGCTAGAACGATTCGCAGTTAATCCTGGCCTGTTAGAAA
CATCAGAAGGCTGTAGACAAATACTGGGACAGCTACAACCATCCCTTCAGACAGGATCAGAAGAACTTAG
ATCATTATATAATACAGTAGCAACCCTCTATTGTGTGCATCAAAGGATAGAGATAAAAGACACCAAGGAA
GCTTTAGACAAGATAGAGGAAGAGCAAAACAAAAGTAAGACCACCGCACAGCAAGCGGCCGCTGATCTTC
AGACCTGGAGGAGGAGATATGAGGGACAATTGGAGAAGTGAATTATATAAATATAAAGTAGTAAAAATTG
AACCATTAGGAGTAGCACCCACCAAGGCAAAGAGAAGAGTGGTGCAGAGAGAAAAAAGAGCAGTGGGAAT
AGGAGCTTTGTTCCTTGGGTTCTTGGGAGCAGCAGGAAGCACTATGGGCGCAGCGTCAATGACGCTGACG
GTACAGGCCAGACAATTATTGTCTGGTATAGTGCAGCAGCAGAACAATTTGCTGAGGGCTATTGAGGCGC
AACAGCATCTGTTGCAACTCACAGTCTGGGGCATCAAGCAGCTCCAGGCAAGAATCCTGGCTGTGGAAAG
ATACCTAAAGGATCAACAGCTCCTGGGGATTTGGGGTTGCTCTGGAAAACTCATTTGCACCACTGCTGTG
CCTTGGAATGCTAGTTGGAGTAATAAATCTCTGGAACAGATTTGGAATCACACGACCTGGATGGAGTGGG
ACAGAGAAATTAACAATTACACAAGCTTAATACACTCCTTAATTGAAGAATCGCAAAACCAGCAAGAAAA
GAATGAACAAGAATTATTGGAATTAGATAAATGGGCAAGTTTGTGGAATTGGTTTAACATAACAAATTGG
CTGTGGTATATAAAATTATTCATAATGATAGTAGGAGGCTTGGTAGGTTTAAGAATAGTTTTTGCTGTAC
TTTCTATAGTGAATAGAGTTAGGCAGGGATATTCACCATTATCGTTTCAGACCCACCTCCCAACCCCGAG
GGGACCCGACAGGCCCGAAGGAATAGAAGAAGAAGGTGGAGAGAGAGACAGAGACAGATCCATTCGATTA
GTGAACGGATCTCGACGGTATCGGTTAACTTTTAAAAGAAAAGGGGGGATTGGGGGGTACAGTGCAGGGG
AAAGAATAGTAGACATAATAGCAACAGACATACAAACTAAAGAATTACAAAAACAAATTACAAAATTCAA
AATTTTATCGATAAAGGAGTGGGAATTGGCTCCGGTGCCCGTCAGTGGGCAGAGCGCACATCGCCCACAG
TCCCCGAGAAGTTGGGGGGAGGGGTCGGCAATTGATCCGGTGCCTAGAGAAGGTGGCGCGGGGTAAACTG
GGAAAGTGATGTCGTGTACTGGCTCCGCCTTTTTCCCGAGGGTGGGGGAGAACCGTATATAAGTGCAGTA
GTCGCCGTGAACGTTCTTTTTCGCAACGGGTTTGCCGCCAGAACACAGGTAAGTGCCGTGTGTGGTTCCC
GCGGGCCTGGCCTCTTTACGGGTTATGGCCCTTGCGTGCCTTGAATTACTTCCACCTGGCTGCAGTACGT
GATTCTTGATCCCGAGCTTCGGGTTGGAAGTGGGTGGGAGAGTTCGAGGCCTTGCGCTTAAGGAGCCCCT
TCGCCTCGTGCTTGAGTTGAGGCCTGGCCTGGGCGCTGGGGCCGCCGCGTGCGAATCTGGTGGCACCTTC
GCGCCTGTCTCGCTGCTTTCGATAAGTCTCTAGCCATTTAAAATTTTTGATGACCTGCTGCGACGCTTTT
TTTCTGGCAAGATAGTCTTGTAAATGCGGGCCAAGATCTGCACACTGGTATTTCGGTTTTTGGGGCCGCG
GGCGGCGACGGGGCCCGTGCGTCCCAGCGCACATGTTCGGCGAGGCGGGGCCTGCGAGCGCGGCCACCGA
GAATCGGACGGGGGTAGTCTCAAGCTGGCCGGCCTGCTCTGGTGCCTGGCCTCGCGCCGCCGTGTATCGC
CCCGCCCTGGGCGGCAAGGCTGGCCCGGTCGGCACCAGTTGCGTGAGCGGAAAGATGGCCGCTTCCCGGC
CCTGCTGCAGGGAGCTCAAAATGGAGGACGCGGCGCTCGGGAGAGCGGGCGGGTGAGTCACCCACACAAA
GGAAAAGGGCCTTTCCGTCCTCAGCCGTCGCTTCATGTGACTCCACGGAGTACCGGGCGCCGTCCAGGCA
CCTCGATTAGTTCTCGAGCTTTTGGAGTACGTCGTCTTTAGGTTGGGGGGAGGGGTTTTATGCGATGGAG
TTTCCCCACACTGAGTGGGTGGAGACTGAAGTTAGGCCAGCTTGGCACTTGATGTAATTCTCCTTGGAAT
TTGCCCTTTTTGAGTTTGGATCTTGGTTCATTCTCAAGCCTCAGACAGTGGTTCAAAGTTTTTTTCTTCC
ATTTCAGGTGTCGTGACGTACGTCTAGAGTCGCCACCATGGTGAGCAAGGGCGAGGAGCTGTTCACCGGG
GTGGTGCCCATCCTGGTCGAGCTGGACGGCGACGTAAACGGCCACAAGTTCAGCGTGTCCGGCGAGGGCG
AGGGCGATGCCACCTACGGCAAGCTGACCCTGAAGTTCATCTGCACCACCGGCAAGCTGCCCGTGCCCTG
GCCCACCCTCGTGACCACCCTGACCTACGGCGTGCAGTGCTTCAGCCGCTACCCCGACCACATGAAGCAG
CACGACTTCTTCAAGTCCGCCATGCCCGAAGGCTACGTCCAGGAGCGCACCATCTTCTTCAAGGACGACG
GCAACTACAAGACCCGCGCCGAGGTGAAGTTCGAGGGCGACACCCTGGTGAACCGCATCGAGCTGAAGGG
CATCGACTTCAAGGAGGACGGCAACATCCTGGGGCACAAGCTGGAGTACAACTACAACAGCCACAACGTC
TATATCATGGCCGACAAGCAGAAGAACGGCATCAAGGTGAACTTCAAGATCCGCCACAACATCGAGGACG
GCAGCGTGCAGCTCGCCGACCACTACCAGCAGAACACCCCCATCGGCGACGGCCCCGTGCTGCTGCCCGA
CAACCACTACCTGAGCACCCAGTCCGCCCTGAGCAAAGACCCCAACGAGAAGCGCGATCACATGGTCCTG
CTGGAGTTCGTGACCGCCGCCGGGATCACTCTCGGCATGGACGAGCTGTACAAGGGATCCGGAGGAGGAG
GTTCAGTGAGCAAGGGCGAGGAGGATAACATGGCCATCATCAAGGAGTTCATGCGCTTCAAGGTGCACAT
GGAGGGCTCCGTGAACGGCCACGAGTTCGAGATCGAGGGCGAGGGCGAGGGCCGCCCCTACGAGGGCACC
CAGACCGCCAAGCTGAAGGTGACCAAGGGTGGCCCCCTGCCCTTCGCCTGGGACATCCTGTCCCCTCAGT
TCATGTACGGCTCCAAGGCCTACGTGAAGCACCCCGCCGACATCCCCGACTACTTGAAGCTGTCCTTCCC
CGAGGGCTTCAAGTGGGAGCGCGTGATGAACTTCGAGGACGGCGGCGTGGTGACCGTGACCCAGGACTCC
TCCCTGCAGGACGGCGAGTTCATCTACAAGGTGAAGCTGCGCGGCACCAACTTCCCCTCCGACGGCCCCG
TAATGCAGAAGAAGACCATGGGCTGGGAGGCCTCCTCCGAGCGGATGTACCCCGAGGACGGCGCCCTGAA
GGGCGAGATCAAGCAGAGGCTGAAGCTGAAGGACGGCGGCCACTACGACGCTGAGGTCAAGACCACCTAC
AAGGCCAAGAAGCCCGTGCAGCTGCCCGGCGCCTACAACGTCAACATCAAGTTGGACATCACCTCCCACA
ACGAGGACTACACCATCGTGGAACAGTACGAACGCGCCGAGGGCCGCCACTCCACCGGCGGCATGGACGA
GCTGTACAAGTCCGGACTCAGATCTCGAGCTCAAGCTTTGGTTAACATGTCAATGAACAAGGGCCCAACC
CTGCTGGATGGAGACCTCCCTGAGCAGGAGAACGTGCTCCAGAGAGTTCTGCAGCTGCCTGTGGTGAGCG
GGACCTGTGAGTGCTTCCAGAAGACCTACAACAGCACCAAAGAAGCCCACCCCCTGGTGGCCTCTGTGTG
CAATGCCTATGAGAAGGGTGTACAGGGTGCCAGCAACCTGGCTGCCTGGAGCATGGAGCCGGTGGTCCGT
CGGCTGTCCACCCAGTTCACAGCTGCCAATGAGTTGGCCTGCAGAGGCCTGGACCACCTGGAGGAAAAGA
TCCCGGCTCTTCAATACCCTCCAGAAAAGATCGCCTCTGAACTGAAGGGCACCATCTCTACCCGCCTTCG
AAGCGCCAGGAACAGCATCAGTGTGCCCATTGCAAGCACCTCTGACAAGGTTCTGGGGGCCACTCTGGCC
GGCTGCGAGCTTGCCTTGGGGATGGCCAAAGAGACAGCAGAATATGCCGCCAACACCCGGGTTGGCCGAC
TGGCCTCTGGAGGGGCTGATCTGGCTCTGGGAAGCATCGAGAAGGTGGTAGAGTTCCTCCTGCCACCAGA
CAAGGAGTCAGCCCCTTCTTCCGGACGGCAGAGGACCCAGAAGGCTCCCAAGGCCAAACCAAGCCTTGTG
AGGAGGGTCAGCACCCTGGCCAACACTCTTTCTCGACACACCATGCAAACCACAGCATGGGCCCTGAAGC
AGGGCCACTCTCTGGCCATGTGGATCCCGGGTGTGGCACCCCTGAGCAGCCTGGCCCAGTGGGGCGCATC
GGCAGCCATGCAGGTGGTGTCCCGGCGGCAGAGTGAGGTGCGGGTGCCCTGGCTGCACAACCTGGCAGCC
TCTCAGGATGAGAGCCATGACGACCAGACAGACACAGAGGGAGAGGAGACAGACGACGAGGAGGAGGAAG
AAGAGTCCGAGGCTGAGGAGAACGTGCTCAGAGAGGTTACAGCCCTGCCCAACCCGAGAGGCCTCCTGGG
TGGTGTGGTACACACCGTGCAGAACACTCTCCGGAACACCATCTCCGCAGTGACCTGGGCACCTGCGGCT
GTGCTGGGCACGGTGGGAAGGATCCTGCACCTCACACCAGCCCAGGCTGTCTCCTCTACCAAAGGGAGGG
CCATGTCCCTATCCGATGCCCTGAAGGGTGTTACGGATAACGTGGTAGACACTGTGGTACACTATGTGCC
GCTTCCCAGGCTGTCCCTGATGGAGCCCGAGAGCGAATTCCGAGACATCGATAACCCTTCAGCAGAGGCG
GAGCGCAAAGGGTCCGGGGCGCGGCCCGCCAGCCCGGAGTCCACCCCGCGCCCGGGCCAGCCCCGCGGCA
GCTTGCGCAGCGTGCGGGGTCTCAGCGCGCCCTCCTGCCCCGGCCTGGACGACAAAACCGAGGCGTCAGC
GCGTCCCGGCTTCCTGGCTATGCCCAGAGAGAAGCCTGCGCGCAGAGTCAGCGACAGCTTCTTCCGGCCC
AGCGTCATGGAGCCCATCCTGGGCCGCGCGCAGTACAGCCAGCTGCGCAAGAAGAGCTGAGTCGACAATC
AACCTCTGGATTACAAAATTTGTGAAAGATTGACTGGTATTCTTAACTATGTTGCTCCTTTTACGCTATG
TGGATACGCTGCTTTAATGCCTTTGTATCATGCTATTGCTTCCCGTATGGCTTTCATTTTCTCCTCCTTG
TATAAATCCTGGTTGCTGTCTCTTTATGAGGAGTTGTGGCCCGTTGTCAGGCAACGTGGCGTGGTGTGCA
CTGTGTTTGCTGACGCAACCCCCACTGGTTGGGGCATTGCCACCACCTGTCAGCTCCTTTCCGGGACTTT
CGCTTTCCCCCTCCCTATTGCCACGGCGGAACTCATCGCCGCCTGCCTTGCCCGCTGCTGGACAGGGGCT
CGGCTGTTGGGCACTGACAATTCCGTGGTGTTGTCGGGGAAGCTGACGTCCTTTCCATGGCTGCTCGCCT
GTGTTGCCACCTGGATTCTGCGCGGGACGTCCTTCTGCTACGTCCCTTCGGCCCTCAATCCAGCGGACCT
TCCTTCCCGCGGCCTGCTGCCGGCTCTGCGGCCTCTTCCGCGTCTTCGCCTTCGCCCTCAGACGAGTCGG
ATCTCCCTTTGGGCCGCCTCCCCGCCTGGAATTCTGCAGATATCCGGACTAGTGATCTCTCGAGGTTAAC
GAATTCTACCGGGTAGGGGAGGCGCTTTTCCCAAGGCAGTCTGGAGCATGCGCTTTAGCAGCCCCGCTGG
GCACTTGGCGCTACACAAGTGGCCTCTGGCCTCGCACACATTCCACATCCACCGGTAGGCGCCAACCGGC
TCCGTTCTTTGGTGGCCCCTTCGCGCCACCTTCTACTCCTCCCCTAGTCAGGAAGTTCCCCCCCGCCCCG
CAGCTCGCGTCGTGCAGGACGTGACAAATGGAAGTAGCACGTCTCACTAGTCTCGTGCAGATGGACAGCA
CCGCTGAGCAATGGAAGCGGGTAGGCCTTTGGGGCAGCGGCCAATAGCAGCTTTGCTCCTTCGCTTTCTG
GGCTCAGAGGCTGGGAAGGGGTGGGTCCGGGGGCGGGCTCAGGGGCGGGCTCAGGGGCGGGGCGGGCGCC
CGAAGGTCCTCCGGAGGCCCGGCATTCTGCACGCTTCAAAAGCGCACGTCTGCCGCGCTGTTCTCCTCTT
CCTCATCTCCGGGCCTTTCGACCTGCATCCCGCCACCATGAAAAAGCCTGAACTCACCGCGACGTCTGTC
GAGAAGTTTCTGATCGAAAAGTTCGACAGCGTCTCCGACCTGATGCAGCTCTCGGAGGGCGAAGAATCTC
GTGCTTTCAGCTTCGATGTAGGAGGGCGTGGATATGTCCTGCGGGTAAATAGCTGCGCCGATGGTTTCTA
CAAAGATCGTTATGTTTATCGGCACTTTGCATCGGCCGCGCTCCCGATTCCGGAAGTGCTTGACATTGGG
GAATTCAGCGAGAGCCTGACCTATTGCATCTCCCGCCGTGCACAGGGTGTCACGTTGCAAGACCTGCCTG
AAACCGAACTGCCCGCTGTTCTGCAGCCGGTCGCGGAGGCCATGGATGCGATCGCTGCGGCCGATCTTAG
CCAGACGAGCGGGTTCGGCCCATTCGGACCGCAAGGAATCGGTCAATACACTACATGGCGTGATTTCATA
TGCGCGATTGCTGATCCCCATGTGTATCACTGGCAAACTGTGATGGACGACACCGTCAGTGCGTCCGTCG
CGCAGGCTCTCGATGAGCTGATGCTTTGGGCCGAGGACTGCCCCGAAGTCCGGCACCTCGTGCACGCGGA
TTTCGGCTCCAACAATGTCCTGACGGACAATGGCCGCATAACAGCGGTCATTGACTGGAGCGAGGCGATG
TTCGGGGATTCCCAATACGAGGTCGCCAACATCTTCTTCTGGAGGCCGTGGTTGGCTTGTATGGAGCAGC
AGACGCGCTACTTCGAGCGGAGGCATCCGGAGCTTGCAGGATCGCCGCGGCTCCGGGCGTATATGCTCCG
CATTGGTCTTGACCAACTCTATCAGAGCTTGGTTGACGGCAATTTCGATGATGCAGCTTGGGCGCAGGGT
CGATGCGACGCAATCGTCCGATCCGGAGCCGGGACTGTCGGGCGTACACAAATCGCCCGCAGAAGCGCGG
CCGTCTGGACCGATGGCTGTGTAGAAGTACTCGCCGATAGTGGAAACCGACGCCCCAGCACTCGTCCGAG
GGCAAAGGAATAGAGTAGATGCCGACCGAACAAGAGCTGATTTCGAGAACGCCTCAGCCAGCAACTCGCG
CGAGCCTAGCAAGGCAAATGCGAGAGAACGGCCTTACGCTTGGTGGCACAGTTCTCGTCCACAGTTCGCT
AAGCTCGCTCGGCTGGGTCGCGGGAGGGCCGGTCGCAGTGATTCAGGCCCTTCTGGATTGTGTTGGTCCC
CAGGGCACGATTGTCATGCCCACGCACTCGGGTGATCTGACTGATCCCGCAGATTGGAGATCGCCGCCCG
TGCCTGCCGATTGGGTGCAGATCCGTCGAGGGCCCGGTACCTTTAAGACCAATGACTTACAAGGCAGCTG
TAGATCTTAGCCACTTTTTAAAAGAAAAGGGGGGACTGGAAGGGCTAGCTCACTCCCAACGAAGACAAGA
TCTGCTTTTTGCTTGTACTGGGTCTCTCTGGTTAGACCAGATCTGAGCCTGGGAGCTCTCTGGCTAACTA
GGGAACCCACTGCTTAAGCCTCAATAAAGCTTGCCTTGAGTGCTTCAAGTAGTGTGTGCCCGTCTGTTGT
GTGACTCTGGTAACTAGAGATCCCTCAGACCCTTTTAGTCAGTGTGGAAAATCTCTAGCAGTAGTAGTTC
ATGTCATCTTATTATTCAGTATTTATAACTTGCAAAGAAATGAATATCAGAGAGTGAGAGGAACTTGTTT
ATTGCAGCTTATAATGGTTACAAATAAAGCAATAGCATCACAAATTTCACAAATAAAGCATTTTTTTCAC
TGCATTCTAGTTGTGGTTTGTCCAAACTCATCAATGTATCTTATCATGTCTGGCTCTAGCTATCCCGCCC
CTAACTCCGCCCATCCCGCCCCTAACTCCGCCCAGTTCCGCCCATTCTCCGCCCCATGGCTGACTAATTT
TTTTTATTTATGCAGAGGCCGAGGCCGCCTCGGCCTCTGAGCTATTCCAGAAGTAGTGAGGAGGCTTTTT
TGGAGGCCTAGGGACGTACCCAATTCGCCCTATAGTGAGTCGTATTACGCGCGCTCACTGGCCGTCGTTT
TACAACGTCGTGACTGGGAAAACCCTGGCGTTACCCAACTTAATCGCCTTGCAGCACATCCCCCTTTCGC
CAGCTGGCGTAATAGCGAAGAGGCCCGCACCGATCGCCCTTCCCAACAGTTGCGCAGCCTGAATGGCGAA
TGGG
[124 nt withheld, positions 11765-11888]
C
[91 nt withheld, positions 11890-11980]
A
[49 nt withheld, positions 11982-12030]
CCTTTGACGTTGGAGTCCACGTTCTTT
[37 nt withheld, positions 12058-12094]
ACCCTATCTCGGTCTATTCTTTTGATTTATAAGGGATTTTGCCGATTTCGGCCTATTGGTTAAAAAATGA
GCTGATTTAACAAAAATTTAACGCGAATTTTAACAAAATATTAACGCTTACAATTT
Features (pLannotate 1.2.2; 32 found; start..end, strand, type, name):
     26..130     +  promoter       AmpR promoter: bla
    131..991     +  CDS            AmpR: β-lactamase; bla; confers resistance to ampicillin, carbenicillin, and related antibiotics
   1162..1750    +  rep_origin     ori: high-copy-number ColE1/pMB1/pBR322/pUC origin of replication
   1933..2025    +  CDS            lacI (fragment): lac repressor; lacI; The lac repressor binds to the lac operator to inhibit transcription in E. coli. This inhibition can be relieved by adding lactose or isopropyl-β-D-thiogalactopyranoside (IPTG).
   2038..2059    +  protein_bind   CAP binding site: CAP binding activates transcription in the presence of cAMP. E. coli catabolite activator protein
   2074..2104    +  promoter       lac promoter: promoter for the E. coli lac operon
   2108..2130    +  protein_bind   lac operator (fragment): The lac repressor binds to the lac operator to inhibit transcription in E. coli. This inhibition can be relieved by adding lactose or isopropyl-β-D-thiogalactopyranoside (IPTG). lac repressor encoded by lacI
   2173..2191    +  promoter       T3 promoter: promoter for bacteriophage T3 RNA polymerase
   2219..2445    +  promoter       RSV promoter: Rous sarcoma virus enhancer/promoter
   2446..2626    +  LTR            5' LTR (truncated): truncated 5' long terminal repeat (LTR) from HIV-1
   2673..2798    +  misc_feature   HIV-1 Ψ: packaging signal of human immunodeficiency virus type 1
   2782..3145    +  CDS            HIV-1 gag (fragment): gag protein from human immunodeficiency virus 1; gag
   3291..3524    +  misc_feature   RRE: The Rev response element (RRE) of HIV-1 allows for Rev-dependent mRNA export from the nucleus to the cytoplasm.
   3901..4001    +  CDS            Rev (fragment): human immunodeficiency virus 1 (HIV-1) Rev protein; rev; enhances nuclear export of unspliced and incompletely spliced viral mRNAs
   4020..4136    +  misc_feature   cPPT/CTS: central polypurine tract and central termination sequence of HIV-1
   4177..4388    +  promoter       EF-1α core promoter: core promoter for human elongation factor EF-1α
   4389..5327    +  intron         EF-1α intron A: intron upstream of the start codon of human EF-1α
   5358..6074    +  CDS            EGFP: EGFP is a basic (constitutively fluorescent) green fluorescent protein published in 1996, derived from Aequorea victoria. It is reported to be a rapidly-maturing weak dimer with moderate acid sensitivity.
   6096..6800    +  CDS            mCherry: mCherry is a basic (constitutively fluorescent) red fluorescent protein published in 2004, derived from Discosoma sp.. It is reported to be a very rapidly-maturing monomer with low acid sensitivity.
   6801..6828    +  misc_feature   MCS (fragment): multiple cloning site
   6837..8387    +  CDS            Plin1: PLIN1_MOUSE - Also known as Peri, Plin. Experimental evidence at protein level: Swiss-Prot protein existence level 1. Modulator of adipocyte lipid metabolism. Coats lipid storage droplets to protect them from breakdown by hormone-sensitive lipase (HSL). Its absence may result in leanness (By similarity). Plays a role in unilocular lipid droplet formation by activating CIDEC. Their interaction promotes lipid droplet enlargement and directional net neutral lipid transfer. May modulate lipolysis and triglyceride levels. From Mus musculus (Mouse).
   8397..8985    +  misc_feature   WPRE: woodchuck hepatitis virus posttranscriptional regulatory element
   9041..9540    +  promoter       PGK promoter: mouse phosphoglycerate kinase 1 promoter
   9558..10583   +  CDS            HygR: aminoglycoside phosphotransferase from E. coli; aph(4)-Ia; confers resistance to hygromycin
  10601..10879   +  CDS            yokD (fragment): YOKD_BACSU - Experimental evidence at protein level: Swiss-Prot protein existence level 1. May contribute to antibiotic resistance. From Bacillus subtilis (strain 168).
  10887..11024   +  CDS            nef (fragment): NEF_HV1LA - Experimental evidence at protein level: Swiss-Prot protein existence level 1. Extracellular Nef protein targets CD4(+) T-lymphocytes for apoptosis by interacting with CXCR4 surface receptors. From Human immunodeficiency virus type 1 group M subtype B (isolate Lai) (HIV-1).
  11010..11190   +  LTR            5' LTR (truncated): truncated 5' long terminal repeat (LTR) from HIV-1
  11262..11383   +  polyA_signal   SV40 poly(A) signal: SV40 polyadenylation signal
  11423..11558   +  rep_origin     SV40 ori: SV40 origin of replication
  11579..11597   -  promoter       T7 promoter: promoter for bacteriophage T7 RNA polymerase
  11605..11760   +  CDS            lacZα (fragment): LacZα fragment of β-galactosidase; lacZ fragment
  11765..12193   +  rep_origin     f1 ori (sequence partly withheld): f1 bacteriophage origin of replication; arrow indicates direction of (+) strand synthesis
