[The description below was written by a language model from this plasmid's Addgene catalogue record and pLannotate feature annotations shown in this document.]
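Description:
pLenti EF1a GFP-mCherry-mPlin1 is a 12.2 kb HIV-1-derived lentiviral transfer plasmid that expresses a tandem-fluorescent lipid droplet protein as a reporter for lipophagy. It is maintained in E. coli through a high-copy ColE1/pUC-type origin and an ampicillin resistance gene. The backbone also carries an f1 origin, an SV40 origin, and remnants of a lac/lacZα cloning region flanked by T3 and T7 promoters. The viral portion has a third-generation-style layout. An RSV promoter drives a truncated 5' LTR, followed by the Ψ packaging signal with a gag fragment, the Rev response element and the cPPT/CTS. A second truncated LTR and an SV40 polyadenylation signal lie downstream. Short annotations such as the nef, Rev and yokD fragments appear to be residual or incidental matches rather than functional genes.

Between the LTRs, the human EF-1α core promoter with its intron A drives an open reading frame annotated as EGFP, then mCherry, then mouse perilipin 1 (Plin1) after a short cloning-site linker. A WPRE follows to enhance transcript expression. A separate mouse PGK promoter drives a hygromycin resistance gene for selecting transduced mammalian cells. Perilipin 1 coats lipid droplets, so the fusion should place both fluorophores on the droplet surface. The annotations list EGFP as moderately acid sensitive and mCherry as having low acid sensitivity. This fits the usual tandem-reporter logic, in which delivery to acidic lysosomes quenches the green signal while the red persists, shifting the red-to-green ratio. The record gives only the purpose and does not spell out this readout. The associated publication concerns liver lipophagy in nonalcoholic steatohepatitis.
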