Addgene plasmid #189005: pLenti EF1a GFP-mCherry-mPlin1
Purpose: Fluorescent reportor for lipophagy
Depositing lab: Atsushi Hoshino. Depositing organization: Kyoto Prefectural University of Medicine. Publication: Liver lipophagy ameliorates nonalcoholic steatohepatitis through extracellular lipid secretion. Minami Y, Hoshino A, Higuchi Y, Hamaguchi M, Kaneko Y, Kirita Y, Taminishi S, Nishiji T, Taruno A, Fukui M, Arany Z, Matoba S. Nat Commun. 2023 Jul 13;14(1):4084. doi: 10.1038/s41467-023-39404-6. PubMed 37443159.
Backbone
  Vector backbone: pLenti
  Vector type: Lentiviral
  Selectable markers: Hygromycin
Growth in bacteria
  Bacterial resistance: Ampicillin, 100 μg/mL
  Growth temperature: 37°C
  Growth strain: NEB Stable
  Copy number: High Copy
Gene/Insert
  Gene/Insert name: GFP, mChery, Plin1 (alt name: perilipin 1)
  Species: M. musculus (mouse)
  Insert size (bp): 3303
  Entrez Gene: Plin1 (a.k.a. 6030432J05Rik, Peri, Plin)
Terms and licenses: Academic/Nonprofit Terms; Industry Terms: Not Available to Industry
Depositor comments: Please visit https://www.biorxiv.org/content/10.1101/2022.02.22.481456v1 for bioRxiv preprint.
How to cite: pLenti EF1a GFP-mCherry-mPlin1 was a gift from Atsushi Hoshino (Addgene plasmid # 189005 ; http://n2t.net/addgene:189005 ; RRID:Addgene_189005)
